>Addgene plasmid #27490 | MIGR1 | addgene full sequence | sequence record 227417 | Addgene NGS Result
AGCCCTTTGTACACCCTAAGCCTCCGCCTCCTCTTCCTCCATCCGCCCCGTCTCTCCCCCTTGAACCTCC
TCGTTCGACCCCGCCTCGATCCTCCCTTTATCCAGCCCTCACTCCTTCTCTAGGCGCCGGAATTAGATCT
CTCGAGGTTAACGAATTCCGCCCCCCCCCCCTAACGTTACTGGCCGAAGCCGCTTGGAATAAGGCCGGTG
TGCGTTTGTCTATATGTTATTTTCCACCATATTGCCGTCTTTTGGCAATGTGAGGGCCCGGAAACCTGGC
CCTGTCTTCTTGACGAGCATTCCTAGGGGTCTTTCCCCTCTCGCCAAAGGAATGCAAGGTCTGTTGAATG
TCGTGAAGGAAGCAGTTCCTCTGGAAGCTTCTTGAAGACAAACAACGTCTGTAGCGACCCTTTGCAGGCA
GCGGAACCCCCCACCTGGCGACAGGTGCCTCTGCGGCCAAAAGCCACGTGTATAAGATACACCTGCAAAG
GCGGCACAACCCCAGTGCCACGTTGTGAGTTGGATAGTTGTGGAAAGAGTCAAATGGCTCTCCTCAAGCG
TATTCAACAAGGGGCTGAAGGATGCCCAGAAGGTACCCCATTGTATGGGATCTGATCTGGGGCCTCGGTG
CACATGCTTTACATGTGTTTAGTCGAGGTTAAAAAAACGTCTAGGCCCCCCGAACCACGGGGACGTGGTT
TTCCTTTGAAAAACACGATGATAATATGGCCACAACCATGGTGAGCAAGGGCGAGGAGCTGTTCACCGGG
GTGGTGCCCATCCTGGTCGAGCTGGACGGCGACGTAAACGGCCACAAGTTCAGCGTGTCTGGCGAGGGCG
AGGGCGATGCCACCTACGGCAAGCTGACCCTGAAGTTCATCTGCACCACCGGCAAGCTGCCCGTGCCCTG
GCCCACCCTCGTGACCACCCTGACCTACGGCGTGCAGTGCTTCAGCCGCTACCCCGACCACATGAAGCAG
CACGACTTCTTCAAGTCCGCCATGCCCGAAGGCTACGTCCAGGAGCGCACCATCTTCTTCAAGGACGACG
GCAACTACAAGACCCGCGCCGAGGTGAAGTTCGAGGGCGACACCCTGGTGAACCGCATCGAGCTGAAGGG
CATCGACTTCAAGGAGGACGGCAACATCCTGGGGCACAAGCTGGAGTACAACTACAACAGCCACAACGTC
TATATCATGGCCGACAAGCAGAAGAACGGCATCAAGGCGAACTTCAAGATCCGCCACAACATCGAGGACG
GCAGCGTGCAGCTCGCCGACCACTACCAGCAGAACACCCCCATCGGCGACGGCCCCGTGCTGCTGCCCGA
CAACCACTACCTGAGCACCCAGTCCGCCCTGAGCAAAGACCCCAACGAGAAGCGCGATCACATGGTCCTG
CTGGAGTTCGTGACCGCCGCCGGGATCACTCTCGGCATGGACGAGCTGTACAAGTAATGAATTAATTAAG
AATTATCAAGCTTATCGATACCGTCGACCTGCAGCCAAGCTTATCGATAAAATAAAAGATTTTATTTAGT
CTCCAGAAAAAGGGGGGAATGAAAGACCCCACCTGTAGGTTTGGCAAGCTAGCTTAAGTAACGCCATTTT
GCAAGGCATGGAAAATACATAACTGAGAATAGAGAAGTTCAGATCAAGGTTAGGAACAGAGAGACAGCAG
AATATGGGCCAAACAGGATATCTGTGGTAAGCAGTTCCTGCCCCGGCTCAGGGCCAAGAACAGATGGTCC
CCAGATGCGGTCCCGCCCTCAGCAGTTTCTAGAGAACCATCAGATGTTTCCAGGGTGCCCCAAGGACCTG
AAATGACCCTGTGCCTTATTTGAACTAACCAATCAGTTCGCTTCTCGCTTCTGTTCGCGCGCTTCTGCTC
CCCGAGCTCAATAAAAGAGCCCACAACCCCTCACTCGGCGCGCCAGTCCTCCGATAGACTGCGTCGCCCG
GGTACCCGTGTATCCAATAAACCCTCTTGCAGTTGCATCCGACTTGTGGTCTCGCTGTTCCTTGGGAGGG
TCTCCTCTGAGTGATTGACTACCCGTCAGCGGGGGTCTTTCATGGGTAACAGTTTCTTGAAGTTGGAGAA
CAACATTCTGAGGGTAGGAGTCGAATATTAAGTAATCCTGACTCAATTAGCCACTGTTTTGAATCCACAT
ACTCCAATACTCCTGAAATAGTTCATTATGGACAGCGCAGAAAGAGCTGGGGAGAATTGTGAAATTGTTA
TCCGCTCACAATTCCACACAACATACGAGCCGGAAGCATAAAGTGTAAAGCCTGGGGTGCCTAATGAGTG
AGCTAACTCACATTAATTGCGTTGCGCTCACTGCCCGCTTTCCAGTCGGGAAACCTGTCGTGCCAGCTGC
ATTAATGAATCGGCCAACGCGCGGGGAGAGGCGGTTTGCGTATTGGGCGCTCTTCCGCTTCCTCGCTCAC
TGACTCGCTGCGCTCGGTCGTTCGGCTGCGGCGAGCGGTATCAGCTCACTCAAAGGCGGTAATACGGTTA
TCCACAGAATCAGGGGATAACGCAGGAAAGAACATGTGAGCAAAAGGCCAGCAAAAGGCCAGGAACCGTA
AAAAGGCCGCGTTGCTGGCGTTTTTCCATAGGCTCCGCCCCCCTGACGAGCATCACAAAAATCGACGCTC
AAGTCAGAGGTGGCGAAACCCGACAGGACTATAAAGATACCAGGCGTTTCCCCCTGGAAGCTCCCTCGTG
CGCTCTCCTGTTCCGACCCTGCCGCTTACCGGATACCTGTCCGCCTTTCTCCCTTCGGGAAGCGTGGCGC
TTTCTCATAGCTCACGCTGTAGGTATCTCAGTTCGGTGTAGGTCGTTCGCTCCAAGCTGGGCTGTGTGCA
CGAACCCCCCGTTCAGCCCGACCGCTGCGCCTTATCCGGTAACTATCGTCTTGAGTCCAACCCGGTAAGA
CACGACTTATCGCCACTGGCAGCAGCCACTGGTAACAGGATTAGCAGAGCGAGGTATGTAGGCGGTGCTA
CAGAGTTCTTGAAGTGGTGGCCTAACTACGGCTACACTAGAAGAACAGTATTTGGTATCTGCGCTCTGCT
GAAGCCAGTTACCTTCGGAAAAAGAGTTGGTAGCTCTTGATCCGGCAAACAAACCACCGCTGGTAGCGGT
GGTTTTTTTGTTTGCAAGCAGCAGATTACGCGCAGAAAAAAAGGATCTCAAGAAGATCCTTTGATCTTTT
CTACGGGGTCTGACGCTCAGTGGAACGAAAACTCACGTTAAGGGATTTTGGTCATGAGATTATCAAAAAG
GATCTTCACCTAGATCCTTTTAAATTAAAAATGAAGTTTTAAATCAATCTAAAGTATATATGAGTAAACT
TGGTCTGACAGTTACCAATGCTTAATCAGTGAGGCACCTATCTCAGCGATCTGTCTATTTCGTTCATCCA
TAGTTGCCTGACTCCCCGTCGTGTAGATAACTACGATACGGGAGGGCTTACCATCTGGCCCCAGTGCTGC
AATGATACCGCGAGACCCACGCTCACCGGCTCCAGATTTATCAGCAATAAACCAGCCAGCCGGAAGGGCC
GAGCGCAGAAGTGGTCCTGCAACTTTATCCGCCTCCATCCAGTCTATTAATTGTTGCCGGGAAGCTAGAG
TAAGTAGTTCGCCAGTTAATAGTTTGCGCAACGTTGTTGCCATTGCTACAGGCATCGTGGTGTCACGCTC
GTCGTTTGGTATGGCTTCATTCAGCTCCGGTTCCCAACGATCAAGGCGAGTTACATGATCCCCCATGTTG
TGCAAAAAAGCGGTTAGCTCCTTCGGTCCTCCGATCGTTGTCAGAAGTAAGTTGGCCGCAGTGTTATCAC
TCATGGTTATGGCAGCACTGCATAATTCTCTTACTGTCATGCCATCCGTAAGATGCTTTTCTGTGACTGG
TGAGTACTCAACCAAGTCATTCTGAGAATAGTGTATGCGGCGACCGAGTTGCTCTTGCCCGGCGTCAATA
CGGGATAATACCGCGCCACATAGCAGAACTTTAAAAGTGCTCATCATTGGAAAACGTTCTTCGGGGCGAA
AACTCTCAAGGATCTTACCGCTGTTGAGATCCAGTTCGATGTAACCCACTCGTGCACCCAACTGATCTTC
AGCATCTTTTACTTTCACCAGCGTTTCTGGGTGAGCAAAAACAGGAAGGCAAAATGCCGCAAAAAAGGGA
ATAAGGGCGACACGGAAATGTTGAATACTCATACTCTTCCTTTTTCAATATTATTGAAGCATTTATCAGG
GTTATTGTCTCATGAGCGGATACATATTTGAATGTATTTAGAAAAATAAACAAATAGGGGTTCCGCGCAC
ATTTCCCCGAAAAGTGCCACCTGACGTCTAAGAAACCATTATTATCATGACATTAACCTATAAAAATAGG
CGTATCACGAGGCCCTTTCGTCTCGCGCGTTTCGGTGATGACGGTGAAAACCTCTGACACATGCAGCTCC
CGGAGACGGTCACAGCTTGTCTGTAAGCGGATGCCGGGAGCAGACAAGCCCGTCAGGGCGCGTCAGCGGG
TGTTGGCGGGTGTCGGGGCTGGCTTAACTATGCGGCATCAGAGCAGATTGTACTGAGAGTGCACCATATG
CGGTGTGAAATACCGCACAGATGCGTAAGGAGAAAATACCGCATCAGGCGCCATTCGCCATTCAGGCTGC
GCAACTGTTGGGAAGGGCGATCGGTGCGGGCCTCTTCGCTATTACGCCAGCTGGCGAAAGGGGGATGTGC
TGCAAGGCGATTAAGTTGGGTAACGCCAGGGTTTTCCCAGTCACGACGTTGTAAAACGACGGCGCAAGGA
ATGGTGCATGCAAGGAGATGGCGCCCAACAGTCCCCCGGCCACGGGGCCTGCCACCATACCCACGCCGAA
ACAAGCGCTCATGAGCCCGAAGTGGCGAGCCCGATCTTCCCCATCGGTGATGTCGGCGATATAGGCGCCA
GCAACCGCACCTGTGGCGCCGGTGATGCCGGCCACGATGCGTCCGGCGTAGAGGCGATTAGTCCAATTTG
TTAAAGACAGGATATCAGTGGTCCAGGCTCTAGTTTTGACTCAACAATATCACCAGCTGAAGCCTATAGA
GTACGAGCCATAGATAAAATAAAAGATTTTATTTAGTCTCCAGAAAAAGGGGGGAATGAAAGACCCCACC
TGTAGGTTTGGCAAGCTAGCTTAAGTAACGCCATTTTGCAAGGCATGGAAAATACATAACTGAGAATAGA
GAAGTTCAGATCAAGGTTAGGAACAGAGAGACAGCAGAATATGGGCCAAACAGGATATCTGTGGTAAGCA
GTTCCTGCCCCGGCTCAGGGCCAAGAACAGATGGTCCCCAGATGCGGTCCCGCCCTCAGCAGTTTCTAGA
GAACCATCAGATGTTTCCAGGGTGCCCCAAGGACCTGAAATGACCCTGTGCCTTATTTGAACTAACCAAT
CAGTTCGCTTCTCGCTTCTGTTCGCGCGCTTCTGCTCCCCGAGCTCAATAAAAGAGCCCACAACCCCTCA
CTCGGCGCGCCAGTCCTCCGATAGACTGCGTCGCCCGGGTACCCGTATTCCCAATAAAGCCTCTTGCTGT
TTGCATCCGAATCGTGGACTCGCTGATCCTTGGGAGGGTCTCCTCAGATTGATTGACTGCCCACCTCGGG
GGTCTTTCATTTGGAGGTTCCACCGAGATTTGGAGACCCCTGCCCAGGGACCACCGACCCCCCCGCCGGG
AGGTAAGCTGGCCAGCGGTCGTTTCGTGTCTGTCTCTGTCTTTGTGCGTGTTTGTGCCGGCATCTAATGT
TTGCGCCTGCGTCTGTACTAGTTAGCTAACTAGCTCTGTATCTGGCGGACCCGTGGTGGAACTGACGAGT
TCTGAACACCCGGCCGCAACCCTGGGAGACGTCCCAGGGACTTTGGGGGCCGTTTTTGTGGCCCGACCTG
AGGAAGGGAGTCGATGTGGAATCCGACCCCGTCAGGATATGTGGTTCTGGTAGGAGACGAGAACCTAAAA
CAGTTCCCGCCTCCGTCTGAATTTTTGCTTTCGGTTTGGAACCGAAGCCGCGCGTCTTGTCTGCTGCAGC
GCTGCAGCATCGTTCTGTGTTGTCTCTGTCTGACTGTGTTTCTGTATTTGTCTGAAAATTAGGGCCAGAC
TGTTACCACTCCCTTAAGTTTGACCTTAGGTCACTGGAAAGATGTCGAGCGGATCGCTCACAACCAGTCG
GTAGATGTCAAGAAGAGACGTTGGGTTACCTTCTGCTCTGCAGAATGGCCAACCTTTAACGTCGGATGGC
CGCGAGACGGCACCTTTAACCGAGACCTCATCACCCAGGTTAAGATCAAGGTCTTTTCACCTGGCCCGCA
TGGACACCCAGACCAGGTCCCCTACATCGTGACCTGGGAAGCCTTGGCTTTTGACCCCCCTCCCTGGGTC
A
Features (pLannotate 1.2.2; 19 found; start..end, strand, type, name):
    262..724     +  misc_feature   IRES: internal ribosome entry site (IRES) of the encephalomyocarditis virus (EMCV)
    738..1457    +  CDS            EGFP: the original enhanced GFP (Yang et al., 1996) mammalian codon-optimized
   1474..1500    +  misc_feature   MCS (fragment): pBluescript multiple cloning site
   1559..2073    +  LTR            3' LTR: 3' long terminal repeat from murine embryonic stem cell virus
   2235..2251    -  protein_bind   lac operator: The lac repressor binds to the lac operator to inhibit transcription in E. coli. This inhibition can be relieved by adding lactose or isopropyl-β-D-thiogalactopyranoside (IPTG). lac repressor encoded by lacI
   2259..2289    -  promoter       lac promoter: promoter for the E. coli lac operon
   2304..2325    -  protein_bind   CAP binding site: CAP binding activates transcription in the presence of cAMP. E. coli catabolite activator protein
   2338..2430    -  CDS            lacI (fragment): lac repressor; lacI; The lac repressor binds to the lac operator to inhibit transcription in E. coli. This inhibition can be relieved by adding lactose or isopropyl-β-D-thiogalactopyranoside (IPTG).
   2613..3201    -  rep_origin     ori: high-copy-number ColE1/pMB1/pBR322/pUC origin of replication
   3372..4232    -  CDS            AmpR: β-lactamase; bla; confers resistance to ampicillin, carbenicillin, and related antibiotics
   4233..4337    -  promoter       AmpR promoter: bla
   4432..4467    +  CDS            rop (fragment): Rop protein, which maintains plasmids at low copy number; rop
   4569..4668    +  misc_feature   bom (fragment): basis of mobility region from pBR322
   4674..4823    -  CDS            lacZα (fragment): LacZα fragment of β-galactosidase; lacZ fragment
   4823..5024    -  CDS            TcR (fragment): tetracycline efflux protein; tet; confers resistance to tetracycline
   5025..5123    +  CDS            env (fragment): murine leukemia virus gPr80 envelope polyprotein precursor; env; proteolytically cleaved into gp70SU and p15TM subunits
   5165..5681    +  LTR            5' LTR: 5' long terminal repeat from murine embryonic stem cell virus
   5745..6086    +  misc_feature   MESV Ψ: packaging signal of murine embryonic stem cell virus
   6153..128     +  CDS            gag (truncated) (across the origin): truncated Moloney murine leukemia virus (MMLV) gag gene lacking the start codon
