[The description below was written by a language model from this plasmid's Addgene catalogue record and pLannotate feature annotations shown in this document.]
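Description:
MIGR1 is an empty gammaretroviral expression backbone built on MSCV (murine stem cell virus) and intended for stable gene delivery into mammalian cells. The catalogue lists a backbone of about 6.2 kb, while the sequenced record is 6,441 nt. The plasmid is propagated in E. coli through a high-copy ColE1/pUC-type origin and selected with ampicillin via the β-lactamase gene and its native promoter. The bacterial portion also carries several nonfunctional cloning remnants, including fragments of lacI, lacZα, rop, bom and the tetracycline resistance gene, together with a lac promoter/operator region.

The retroviral cassette runs from the MESV/MSCV 5' LTR through the Ψ packaging signal and a truncated, start-codon-deficient gag segment, which extends the packaging region and improves encapsidation of the genomic RNA. Downstream lie an EMCV internal ribosome entry site, EGFP and the 3' LTR. No insert is present. A gene of interest is placed by restriction cloning upstream of the IRES, so the 5' LTR drives a single bicistronic transcript from which the inserted gene is translated cap-dependently and EGFP is translated from the IRES. GFP fluorescence therefore marks transduced cells and roughly tracks expression of the linked gene without creating a fusion protein. No mammalian drug-selection marker is annotated, so transduced cells are identified or sorted by fluorescence. The viral gag, pol and env functions must be supplied in trans by a packaging system.

The depositor notes an additional KpnI site within the IRES, which matters when planning digests. The associated publication used this type of vector to transduce mouse bone marrow with an oncogene for leukemia modelling. The empty vector also serves as a GFP-only control.
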