Addgene plasmid #27490: MIGR1
Purpose: (Empty Backbone)
Depositing lab: Warren Pear. Depositing organization: University of Pennsylvania. Publication: Efficient and rapid induction of a chronic myelogenous leukemia-like myeloproliferative disease in mice receiving P210 bcr/abl-transduced bone marrow. Pear WS, Miller JP, Xu L, Pui JC, Soffer B, Quackenbush RC, Pendergast AM, Bronson R, Aster JC, Scott ML, Baltimore D. Blood. 1998 Nov 15. 92(10):3780-92. PubMed 9808572.
Backbone
  Vector backbone: MSCV
  Backbone size (bp): 6200
  Vector type: Mammalian Expression, Retroviral
Growth in bacteria
  Bacterial resistance: Ampicillin, 100 μg/mL
  Growth temperature: 37°C
  Growth strain: DH5alpha
  Copy number: High Copy
Gene/Insert
  Gene/Insert name: None
  Tag / fusion protein: IRES (C terminal on insert); GFP (C terminal on insert)
  Cloning method: Restriction Enzyme
  Sequencing primers: 5′ pLXSN 5'
Terms and licenses: Academic/Nonprofit Terms; Industry Terms: Not Available to Industry
Depositor comments: This plasmid contains an additional KpnI site within the IRES sequence.
How to cite: MIGR1 was a gift from Warren Pear (Addgene plasmid # 27490 ; http://n2t.net/addgene:27490 ; RRID:Addgene_27490)
