>Addgene plasmid #27490 | MIGR1 | addgene partial sequence | sequence record 33881 | 27490 with pBABE-5
GTTACGAATTCCGCCCCCCCCCCCTAACGTTACTGGCCGAAGCCGCTTGGAATAAGGCCGGTGTGCGTTT
GTCTATATGTTATTTTCCACCATATTGCCGTCTTTTGGCAATGTGAGGGCCCGGAAACCTGGCCCTGTCT
TCTTGACGAGCATTCCTAGGGGTCTTTCCCCTCTCGCCAAAGGAATGCAAGGTCTGTTGAATGTCGTGAA
GGAAGCAGTTCCTCTGGAAGCTTCTTGAAGACAAACAACGTCTGTAGCGACCCTTTGCAGGCAGCGGAAC
CCCCCACCTGGCGACAGGTGCCTCTGCGGCCAAAAGCCACGTGTATAAGATACACCTGCAAAGGCGGCAC
AACCCCAGTGCCACGTTGTGAGTTGGATAGTTGTGGAAAGAGTCAAATGGCTCTCCTCAAGCGTATTCAA
CAAGGGGCTGAAGGATGCCCAGAAGGTACCCCATTGTATGGGATCTGATCTGGGGCCTCGGTGCACATGC
TTTACATGTGTTTAGTCGAGGTTAAAAAAACGTCTAGGCCCCCCGAACCACGGGGACGTGGTTTTCCTTT
GAAAAACACGATGATAATATGGCCACAACCATGGTGAGCAAGGGCGAGGAGCTGTTCACCGGGGTGGTGC
CCATCCTGGTCGAGCTGGACGGCGACGTAAACGGCCACAAGTTCAGCGTGTCTGGCGAGGGCGAGGGCGA
TGCCACCTACGGCAAGCTGACCCTGAAGTTCATCTGCACCACCGGCAAGCTGCCCGTGCCCTGGCCCACC
CTCGTGACCACCCTGACCTACGGCGTGCAGTGCTTCAGCCGCTACCC
