>Addgene plasmid #27490 | MIGR1 | addgene partial sequence | sequence record 33882 | 27490 with pLXSN-5 (5' CCCTTGAACCTCCTCGTTCGACC 3')
GCGCCGGAATTAGATCTCTCGAGGTTAACGAATTCCGCCCCCCCCCCCTAACGTTACTGGCCGAAGCCGC
TTGGAATAAGGCCGGTGTGCGTTTGTCTATATGTTATTTTCCACCATATTGCCGTCTTTTGGCAATGTGA
GGGCCCGGAAACCTGGCCCTGTCTTCTTGACGAGCATTCCTAGGGGTCTTTCCCCTCTCGCCAAAGGAAT
GCAAGGTCTGTTGAATGTCGTGAAGGAAGCAGTTCCTCTGGAAGCTTCTTGAAGACAAACAACGTCTGTA
GCGACCCTTTGCAGGCAGCGGAACCCCCCACCTGGCGACAGGTGCCTCTGCGGCCAAAAGCCACGTGTAT
AAGATACACCTGCAAAGGCGGCACAACCCCAGTGCCACGTTGTGAGTTGGATAGTTGTGGAAAGAGTCAA
ATGGCTCTCCTCAAGCGTATTCAACAAGGGGCTGAAGGATGCCCAGAAGGTACCCCATTGTATGGGATCT
GATCTGGGGCCTCGGTGCACATGCTTTACATGTGTTTAGTCGAGGTTAAAAAAACGTCTAGGCCCCCCGA
ACCACGGGGACGTGGTTTTCCTTTGAAAAACACGATGATAATATGGCCACAACCATGGTGAGCAAGGGCG
AGGAGCTGTTCACCGGGGTGGTGCCCATCCTGGTCGAGCTGGACGGCGACGTAAACGGCCACAAGTTCAG
CGTGTCTGGCGAGGGCGAGGGCGATGCCACCTACGGCAAGCTGACCCTGAAGTTCATCTGCACCACCGGC
AAGCTGCCCGTGCCCTGGCCCACCCTCGTGACCACCCTGACCTACGGCGTG
